LOCUS       Exported 5301 bp ds-DNA circular SYN 12-MAY-2021
DEFINITION  Double mutant of wild type mmPylRS designed for incorporation of
            non-canonical amino acids with mono-substituted phenylalanine
            derivatives and tyrosinyl ethers.
ACCESSION   .
VERSION     .
KEYWORDS    pEVOL-pylT-N346A/C348A
SOURCE      synthetic DNA construct
  ORGANISM  synthetic DNA construct
REFERENCE   1 (bases 1 to 5301)
  AUTHORS   Wang YS, Fang X, Wallace AL, Wu B, Liu WR
  TITLE     A rationally designed pyrrolysyl-tRNA synthetase mutant with a broad
            substrate spectrum.
  JOURNAL   J Am Chem Soc. 2012 Feb 15;134(6):2950-3. doi: 10.1021/ja211972x.
            Epub 2012 Feb 6.
  PUBMED    22289053
REFERENCE   2 (bases 1 to 5301)
  AUTHORS   .
  TITLE     Direct Submission
  JOURNAL   Exported May 12, 2021 from SnapGene Server 1.1.58
            http://www.snapgene.com
FEATURES             Location/Qualifiers
     source          1..5301
                     /organism="synthetic DNA construct"
                     /mol_type="other DNA"
     CDS             1408..1425
                     /codon_start=1
                     /product="6xHis affinity tag"
                     /label=6xHis
                     /translation="HHHHHH"
     primer_bind     complement(1481..1498)
                     /label=pBAD Reverse
                     /note="For vectors with E. coli araBAD promoter, reverse
                     primer"
     CDS             complement(2133..2792)
                     /codon_start=1
                     /gene="cat"
                     /product="chloramphenicol acetyltransferase"
                     /label=CmR
                     /note="confers resistance to chloramphenicol"
                     /translation="MEKKITGYTTVDISQWHRKEHFEAFQSVAQCTYNQTVQLDITAFL
                     KTVKKNKHKFYPAFIHILARLMNAHPEFRMAMKDGELVIWDSVHPCYTVFHEQTETFSS
                     LWSEYHDDFRQFLHIYSQDVACYGENLAYFPKGFIENMFFVSANPWVSFTSFDLNVANM
                     DNFFAPVFTMGKYYTQGDKVLMPLAIQVHHAVCDGFHVGRMLNELQQYCDEWQGGA"
     primer_bind     2707..2726
                     /label=CAT-R
                     /note="Chloramphenicol resistance gene, reverse primer"
     promoter        complement(2793..2895)
                     /label=cat promoter
                     /note="promoter of the E. coli cat gene encoding
                     chloramphenicol acetyltransferase"
     primer_bind     complement(3287..3304)
                     /label=L4440
                     /note="L4440 vector, forward primer"
     rep_origin      complement(3421..3966)
                     /direction=LEFT
                     /label=p15A ori
                     /note="Plasmids containing the medium-copy-number p15A
                     origin of replication can be propagated in E. coli cells
                     that contain a second plasmid with the ColE1 origin. "
     primer_bind     complement(3501..3520)
                     /label=pBR322ori-F
                     /note="pBR322 origin, forward primer"
     CDS             complement(4112..4990)
                     /codon_start=1
                     /gene="araC"
                     /product="L-arabinose regulatory protein"
                     /label=araC
                     /translation="MAEAQNDPLLPGYSFNAHLVAGLTPIEANGYLDFFIDRPLGMKGY
                     ILNLTIRGQGVVKNQGREFVCRPSDILLFPPGEIHHYGRHPEAREWYHQWVYFRPRAYW
                     HEWLNWPSIFANTGFFRPDEAHQPHFSDLFGQIINAGQGEGRYSELLAINLLEQLLLRR
                     MEAINESLHPPMDNRVREACQYISDHLADSNFDIASVAQHVCLSPSRLSHLFRQQLGIS
                     VLSWREDQRISQAKLLLSTTRMPIATVGRNVGFDDQLYFSRVFKKCTGASPSEFRAGCE
                     EKVNDVAVKLS"
     promoter        5017..5301
                     /gene="araBAD"
                     /label=araBAD promoter
                     /note="promoter of the L-arabinose operon of E. coli; the
                     araC regulatory gene is transcribed in the opposite
                     direction (Guzman et al., 1995)"
     primer_bind     5224..5243
                     /label=pBAD Forward
                     /note="For vectors with E. coli araBAD promoter, forward
                     primer"
ORIGIN
        1 acccgttttt ttgggctaac aggaggaatt actagtatgg ataaaaaacc actaaacact
       61 ctgatatctg caaccgggct ctggatgtcc aggaccggaa caattcataa aataaaacac
      121 cacgaagtct ctcgaagcaa aatctatatt gaaatggcat gcggtgacca ccttgttgta
      181 aacaactcca ggagcagcag gactgcaaga gcgctcaggc accacaaata caggaagacc
      241 tgcaaacgct gcagggtttc ggatgaggat ctcaataagt tcctcacaaa ggcaaacgaa
      301 gaccagacaa gcgtaaaagt caaggtcgtt tctgccccta ccagaacgaa aaaggcaatg
      361 ccaaaatccg ttgcgagagc cccgaaacct cttgagaata cagaagcggc acaggctcaa
      421 ccttctggat ctaaattttc acctgcgata ccggtttcca cccaagagtc agtttctgtc
      481 ccggcatctg tttcaacatc aatatcaagc atttctacag gagcaactgc atccgcactg
      541 gtaaaaggga atacgaaccc cattacatcc atgtctgccc ctgttcaggc aagtgccccc
      601 gcacttacga agagccagac tgacaggctt gaagtcctgt taaacccaaa agatgagatt
      661 tccctgaatt ccggcaagcc tttcagggag cttgagtccg aattgctctc tcgcagaaaa
      721 aaagacctgc agcagatcta cgcggaagaa agggagaatt atctggggaa actcgagcgt
      781 gaaattacca ggttctttgt ggacaggggt tttctggaaa taaaatcccc gatcctgatc
      841 cctcttgagt atatcgaaag gatgggcatt gataatgata ccgaactttc aaaacagatc
      901 ttcagggttg acaagaactt ctgcctgaga cccatgcttg ctccaaacct ttacaactac
      961 ctgcgcaagc ttgacagggc cctgcctgat ccaataaaaa tttttgaaat aggcccatgc
     1021 tacagaaaag agtccgacgg caaagaacac ctcgaagagt ttaccatgct ggcgttcgcg
     1081 cagatgggat cgggatgcac acgggaaaat cttgaaagca taattacgga cttcctgaac
     1141 cacctgggaa ttgatttcaa gatcgtaggc gattcctgca tggtctatgg ggataccctt
     1201 gatgtaatgc acggagacct ggaactttcc tctgcagtag tcggacccat accgcttgac
     1261 cgggaatggg gtattgataa accctggata ggggcaggtt tcgggctcga acgccttcta
     1321 aaggttaaac acgactttaa aaatatcaag agagctgcaa ggtccgagtc ttactataac
     1381 gggatttcta ccaacctgta agtcgaccat catcatcatc atcattgagt ttaaacggtc
     1441 tccagcttgg ctgttttggc ggatgagaga agattttcag cctgatacag attaaatcag
     1501 aacgcagaag cggtctgata aaacagaatt tgcctggcgg cagtagcgcg gtggtcccac
     1561 ctgaccccat gccgaactca gaagtgaaac gccgcatccg gcaagaaaca gcaaacaatc
     1621 caaaacgccg cgttcagcgg cgttttttct gcttttcttc gcgaattaat tccgcttcgc
     1681 aacatgtgag caccggttta ttgactaccg gaagcagtgt gaccgtgtgc ttctcaaatg
     1741 cctgaggcca gtttgctcag gctctccccg tggaggtaat aattgacgat atgatcagtg
     1801 cacggctaac taagcggcct gctgactttc tcgccgatca aaaggcattt tgctattaag
     1861 ggattgacga gggcgtatct gcgcagtaag atgcgccccg cattggaaac ctgatcatgt
     1921 agatcgaatg gactctaaat ccgttcagcc gggttagatt cccggggttt ccgccaaatt
     1981 cgaaaagcct gctcaacgag caggcttttt tgcatgctcg agcagctcag ggtcgaattt
     2041 gctttcgaat ttctgccatt catccgctta ttatcactta ttcaggcgta gcaaccaggc
     2101 gtttaagggc accaataact gccttaaaaa aattacgccc cgccctgcca ctcatcgcag
     2161 tactgttgta attcattaag cattctgccg acatggaagc catcacaaac ggcatgatga
     2221 acctgaatcg ccagcggcat cagcaccttg tcgccttgcg tataatattt gcccatggtg
     2281 aaaacggggg cgaagaagtt gtccatattg gccacgttta aatcaaaact ggtgaaactc
     2341 acccagggat tggctgagac gaaaaacata ttctcaataa accctttagg gaaataggcc
     2401 aggttttcac cgtaacacgc cacatcttgc gaatatatgt gtagaaactg ccggaaatcg
     2461 tcgtggtatt cactccagag cgatgaaaac gtttcagttt gctcatggaa aacggtgtaa
     2521 caagggtgaa cactatccca tatcaccagc tcaccgtctt tcattgccat acggaattcc
     2581 ggatgagcat tcatcaggcg ggcaagaatg tgaataaagg ccggataaaa cttgtgctta
     2641 tttttcttta cggtctttaa aaaggccgta atatccagct gaacggtctg gttataggta
     2701 cattgagcaa ctgactgaaa tgcctcaaaa tgttctttac gatgccattg ggatatatca
     2761 acggtggtat atccagtgat ttttttctcc attttagctt ccttagctcc tgaaaatctc
     2821 gataactcaa aaaatacgcc cggtagtgat cttatttcat tatggtgaaa gttggaacct
     2881 cttacgtgcc gatcaacgtc tcattttcgc caaaagttgg cccagggctt cccggtatca
     2941 acagggacac caggatttat ttattctgcg aagtgatctt ccgtcacagg tatttattcg
     3001 gcgcaaagtg cgtcgggtga tgctgccaac ttactgattt agtgtatgat ggtgtttttg
     3061 aggtgctcca gtggcttctg tttctatcag ctgtccctcc tgttcagcta ctgacggggt
     3121 ggtgcgtaac ggcaaaagca ccgccggaca tcagcgctag cggagtgtat actggcttac
     3181 tatgttggca ctgatgaggg tgtcagtgaa gtgcttcatg tggcaggaga aaaaaggctg
     3241 caccggtgcg tcagcagaat atgtgataca ggatatattc cgcttcctcg ctcactgact
     3301 cgctacgctc ggtcgttcga ctgcggcgag cggaaatggc ttacgaacgg ggcggagatt
     3361 tcctggaaga tgccaggaag atacttaaca gggaagtgag agggccgcgg caaagccgtt
     3421 tttccatagg ctccgccccc ctgacaagca tcacgaaatc tgacgctcaa atcagtggtg
     3481 gcgaaacccg acaggactat aaagatacca ggcgtttccc cctggcggct ccctcgtgcg
     3541 ctctcctgtt cctgcctttc ggtttaccgg tgtcattccg ctgttatggc cgcgtttgtc
     3601 tcattccacg cctgacactc agttccgggt aggcagttcg ctccaagctg gactgtatgc
     3661 acgaaccccc cgttcagtcc gaccgctgcg ccttatccgg taactatcgt cttgagtcca
     3721 acccggaaag acatgcaaaa gcaccactgg cagcagccac tggtaattga tttagaggag
     3781 ttagtcttga agtcatgcgc cggttaaggc taaactgaaa ggacaagttt tggtgactgc
     3841 gctcctccaa gccagttacc tcggttcaaa gagttggtag ctcagagaac cttcgaaaaa
     3901 ccgccctgca aggcggtttt ttcgttttca gagcaagaga ttacgcgcag accaaaacga
     3961 tctcaagaag atcatcttat taatcagata aaatatttct agatttcagt gcaatttatc
     4021 tcttcaaatg tagcacctga agtcagcccc atacgatata agttgtaatt ctcatgtttg
     4081 acagcttatc atcgataagc ttggtaccca attatgacaa cttgacggct acatcattca
     4141 ctttttcttc acaaccggca cggaactcgc tcgggctggc cccggtgcat tttttaaata
     4201 cccgcgagaa atagagttga tcgtcaaaac caacattgcg accgacggtg gcgataggca
     4261 tccgggtggt gctcaaaagc agcttcgcct ggctgatacg ttggtcctcg cgccagctta
     4321 agacgctaat ccctaactgc tggcggaaaa gatgtgacag acgcgacggc gacaagcaaa
     4381 catgctgtgc gacgctggcg atatcaaaat tgctgtctgc caggtgatcg ctgatgtact
     4441 gacaagcctc gcgtacccga ttatccatcg gtggatggag cgactcgtta atcgcttcca
     4501 tgcgccgcag taacaattgc tcaagcagat ttatcgccag cagctccgaa tagcgccctt
     4561 ccccttgccc ggcgttaatg atttgcccaa acaggtcgct gaaatgcggc tggtgcgctt
     4621 catccgggcg aaagaacccc gtattggcaa atattgacgg ccagttaagc cattcatgcc
     4681 agtaggcgcg cggacgaaag taaacccact ggtgatacca ttcgcgagcc tccggatgac
     4741 gaccgtagtg atgaatctct cctggcggga acagcaaaat atcactcggt cggcaaacaa
     4801 attctcgtcc ctgatttttc accaccccct gaccgcgaat ggtgagattg agaatataac
     4861 ctttcattcc cagcggtcgg tcgataaaaa aatcgagata accgttggcc tcaatcggcg
     4921 ttaaacccgc caccagatgg gcattaaacg agtatcccgg cagcagggga tcattttgcg
     4981 cttcagccat acttttcata ctcccgccat tcagagaaga aaccaattgt ccatattgca
     5041 tcagacattg ccgtcactgc gtcttttact ggctcttctc gctaaccaaa ccggtaaccc
     5101 cgcttattaa aagcattctg taacaaagcg ggaccaaagc catgacaaaa acgcgtaaca
     5161 aaagtgtcta taatcacggc agaaaagtcc acattgatta tttgcacggc gtcacacttt
     5221 gctatgccat agcattttta tccataagat tagcggatcc tacctgacgc tttttatcgc
     5281 aactctctac tgtttctcca t
//
