[The description below was written by a language model from this plasmid's Addgene catalogue record and the feature table of its GenBank file.]
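Description:
pEVOL-pylT-N346A/C348A is a 5.3 kb bacterial expression plasmid built on the pEVOL backbone for genetic code expansion in E. coli. It replicates from a p15A origin, which keeps the copy number low to medium and makes the plasmid compatible with a second plasmid carrying a ColE1-type origin, typically the one encoding the target protein. Selection is by chloramphenicol resistance, provided by the cat gene under its own promoter.

The payload is the pyrrolysyl-tRNA synthetase/pyrrolysyl-tRNA pair from Methanosarcina mazei, with the synthetase carrying the N346A and C348A substitutions. Synthetase expression is driven by the araBAD promoter, and the divergently transcribed araC regulator is also present, so induction is controlled by L-arabinose. According to the record, this rationally designed double mutant has a broadened substrate range that allows incorporation of non-canonical amino acids, specifically mono-substituted phenylalanine derivatives and tyrosinyl ethers. In systems of this kind, the charged tRNA delivers the unnatural residue at a reassigned codon in a co-expressed gene of interest; the record does not specify which codon is used.

The feature table does not explicitly annotate the synthetase coding sequence or the pylT tRNA gene, nor any promoter or terminator for the tRNA. The unannotated region just downstream of the araBAD promoter, across the plasmid's numbering origin, is the likely location of the synthetase. A 6xHis tag annotation lies at the end of that region and may be a C-terminal tag on the enzyme, although the record does not confirm this.
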