Addgene plasmid #127411: pEVOL-pylT-N346A/C348A
Purpose: Double mutant of wild type mmPylRS designed for incorporation of non-canonical amino acids with mono-substituted phenylalanine derivatives and tyrosinyl ethers
Depositing lab: Wenshe Liu. Depositing organization: Texas A&M University. Publication: A rationally designed pyrrolysyl-tRNA synthetase mutant with a broad substrate spectrum. Wang YS, Fang X, Wallace AL, Wu B, Liu WR. J Am Chem Soc. 2012 Feb 15;134(6):2950-3. doi: 10.1021/ja211972x. Epub 2012 Feb 6. PubMed 22289053.
Backbone
  Vector backbone: pEVOL
  Vector type: Bacterial Expression
Growth in bacteria
  Bacterial resistance: Chloramphenicol, 25 μg/mL
  Growth temperature: 37°C
  Growth strain: DH5alpha
  Copy number: Low Copy
Gene/Insert
  Gene/Insert name: Pyrrolysyl-tRNA synthetase/pyrrolysyl -tRNA pair (alt name: PylRS/Pyl-tRNA)
  Species: Methanosarcina mazei
  Mutation: N346A-C348A
  Promoter: araBAD
  Cloning method: Unknown
  Sequencing primers: 5′ ATTAGCGGATCCTACCTGACGCTTTTTATCGCAACTCTCTACTGTTTCTCCATACCCGTTTTTT
Terms and licenses: Academic/Nonprofit Terms; Industry Terms: Not Available to Industry
How to cite: pEVOL-pylT-N346A/C348A was a gift from Wenshe Liu (Addgene plasmid # 127411 ; http://n2t.net/addgene:127411 ; RRID:Addgene_127411)
