>Addgene plasmid #127411 | pEVOL-pylT-N346A/C348A | depositor partial sequence | sequence record 243922 | PylRS
ATGGATAAAAAACCACTAAACACTCTGATATCTGCAACCGGGCTCTGGATGTCCAGGACCGGAACAATTC
ATAAAATAAAACACCACGAAGTCTCTCGAAGCAAAATCTATATTGAAATGGCATGCGGAGACCACCTTGT
TGTAAACAACTCCAGGAGCAGCAGGACTGCAAGAGCGCTCAGGCACCACAAATACAGGAAGACCTGCAAA
CGCTGCAGGGTTTCGGATGAGGATCTCAATAAGTTCCTCACAAAGGCAAACGAAGACCAGACAAGCGTAA
AAGTCAAGGTCGTTTCTGCCCCTACCAGAACGAAAAAGGCAATGCCAAAATCCGTTGCGAGAGCCCCGAA
ACCTCTTGAGAATACAGAAGCGGCACAGGCTCAACCTTCTGGATCTAAATTTTCACCTGCGATACCGGTT
TCCACCCAAGAGTCAGTTTCTGTCCCGGCATCTGTTTCAACATCAATATCAAGCATTTCTACAGGAGCAA
CTGCATCCGCACTGGTAAAAGGGAATACGAACCCCATTACATCCATGTCTGCCCCTGTTCAGGCAAGTGC
CCCCGCACTTACGAAGAGCCAGACTGACAGGCTTGAAGTCCTGTTAAACCCAAAAGATGAGATTTCCCTG
AATTCCGGCAAGCCTTTCAGGGAGCTTGAGTCCGAATTGCTCTCTCGCAGAAAAAAAGACCTGCAGCAGA
TCTACGCGGAAGAAAGGGAGAATTATCTGGGGAAACTCGAGCGTGAAATTACCAGGTTCTTTGTGGACAG
GGGTTTTCTGGAAATAAAATCCCCGATCCTGATCCCTCTTGAGTATATCGAAAGGATGGGCATTGATAAT
GATACCGAACTTTCAAAACAGATCTTCAGGGTTGACAAGAACTTCTGCCTGAGACCCATGCTTGCTCCAA
ACCTTTACAACTACCTGCGCAAGCTTGACAGGGCCCTGCCTGATCCAATAAAAATTTTTGAAATAGGCCC
ATGCTACAGAAAAGAGTCCGACGGCAAAGAACACCTCGAAGAGTTTACCATGCTGGCGTTCGCGCAGATG
GGATCGGGATGCACACGGGAAAATCTTGAAAGCATAATTACGGACTTCCTGAACCACCTGGGAATTGATT
TCAAGATCGTAGGCGATTCCTGCATGGTCTATGGGGATACCCTTGATGTAATGCACGGAGACCTGGAACT
TTCCTCTGCAGTAGTCGGACCCATACCGCTTGACCGGGAATGGGGTATTGATAAACCCTGGATAGGGGCA
GGTTTCGGGCTCGAACGCCTTCTAAAGGTTAAACACGACTTTAAAAATATCAAGAGAGCTGCAAGGTCCG
AGTCTTACTATAACGGGATTTCTACCAACCTGTAA
